>Addgene plasmid #204363 | hBACE1(D289N).ires.mCherry-pcDNA3 | addgene full sequence | sequence record 404009 | Addgene NGS Result
CGTTGTTTGTCTTCAAGAAGCTTCCAGAGGAACTGCTTCCTTCACGACATTCAACAGACCTTGCATTCCT
TTGGCGAGAGGGGAAAGACCCCTAGGAATGCTCGTCAAGAAGACAGGGCCAGGTTTCCGGGCCCTCACAT
TGCCAAAAGACGGCAATATGGTGGAAAATAACATATAGACAAACGCACACCGGCCTTATTCCAAGCGGCT
TCGGCCAGTAACGTTAGGGGGGGGGGAGGGAGAGGGGCGGAATTGCCATCAACCACTTTGTACAAGAAAG
CTGGGTCGGCGCGCCCACCCTTTCACTTCAGCAGGGAGATGTCATCAGCAAAGTCATCATGCTGCTGGCG
CAGGCAGCGGAGGCAGCGCCACTGACACACCATGAGGCAGAGTGGCAGCATGAAGAGGGCGCAGATGGCA
GCCATGACATAGGCTATGGTCATGAGGGTTGACTCATCTGTCTGTGGAATGTTGTAGCCACAGTCTTCCA
TGTCCAAGGTGACAAAAGGGCCTTCCACCGCTGCCGTCCTGAACTCATCGTGCACATGGCAAGCGCTGAC
AGCAAAGCCAATTCGTTTTCGGGCCCGATCAAAGACAACGTAGAAGCCCTCCATGATAACAGCTCCCATA
ACAGTGCCCGTGGATGACTGTGAGATGGCAAACTTGTAACAGTCGTCTTGGGACGTGGCCACATCTTCCA
CTGGCCGCAGGTATTGCTGCGGAAGGATGGTGATGCGGAAGGACTGGTTGGTAACCTCACCCATTAGGTA
GAGTGAGATGACTGGGAAAATGTTCCAAGGGGTGGTGCCTGCTTGCCAGCACACCAGCTGCTCTCCTAGC
CAGAAACCATCAGGGAACTTCTCCGTGGAGGAGGCTGCCTTGATGGATTTGACTGCAGCTTCAAACACTT
TCTTGGGCAAACGAAGGTTGGTGGTGCCACTGTTCACAATGCTCTTGTCATAGTTGTACTCCTTGCAGTC
CATTTTCAGATCCTGTCCATTGATCTCCACCCGCACAATGATCACCTCATAATACCACTCCCGCCGGATG
GGTGTATACCAGAGACTGCCTGTGTACAGCGAGTGGTCGATACCTCCAATGATCATGCTCCCTCCGACAG
AGGCCAGCACTTCAGACTGGTTGAGGGGGAAGCCAGCACCACAAAGCTGCAGGGAGAAGAGGTTGGGAAC
GTGGGTCTGCTTTACCAGAGAGTCAAAGAAAGGCTCCAGGGAGTCGTCAGGCCTGGCAATCTCAGCATAG
GCCAGCCCCAGGATGCCTTCCCAGTTGGAGCCGTTGATGAAGAACTTGTCTGATTCAGTGATGGCAGCAA
TGTTGGCACGCACAGTGACGTTGGGGCCATGGGGGATGCTTACCAGGTCGGTGCCCAGCTCCCCTTCCCA
CTTGCCCTGGGTGTAGGGCACATACACACCCTTCCGGAGGTCCCGGTATGTGCTGGACAGCTGCCTCTGG
TAGTAGCGATGCAGGAAGGGGTGGGGGGCAGCACCCACTGCAAAGTTACTGCTGCCTGTATCCACCAGGA
TGTTGAGCGTCTGCGGGGGGCTGCCCACGGTCATCTCCACGTAGTAGCCCTGCCCCGACTTGCCCCTCAG
GTTGTCCACCATCTCCACAAAGCTGCCCCTCCGGCCGGGCTCCTCGGGCTCTTCGTCGGTCTCCCGGGGC
AGCCGCAGCCCCAGGGGGGCGCCCCCCAGGCCGCTGCGCAGGGGCAGCCGGATGCCGTGCTGGGTGCCGT
GGGCAGGCAGCACTCCCGCGCCCATCCACAGCAGGAGCCAGGGCAGGGCTTGGGCCATGGTGAAGGGGGC
GGCCGCGGAGCCTGCTTTTTTGTACAAACTTGTATCTGCAGAATTCCACCACACTGGACTAGTGGATCCG
AGCTCGGTACCAAGCTTAAGTTTAAACGCTAGCCAGCTTGGGTCTCCCTATAGTGAGTCGTATTAATTTC
GATAAGCCAGTAAGCAGTGGGTTCTCTAGTTAGCCAGAGAGCTCTGCTTATATAGACCTCCCACCGTACA
CGCCTACCGCCCATTTGCGTCAATGGGGCGGAGTTGTTACGACATTTTGGAAAGTCCCGTTGATTTTGGT
GCCAAAACAAACTCCCATTGACGTCAATGGGGTGGAGACTTGGAAATCCCCGTGAGTCAAACCGCTATCC
ACGCCCATTGATGTACTGCCAAAACCGCATCACCATGGTAATAGCGATGACTAATACGTAGATGTACTGC
CAAGTAGGAAAGTCCCATAAGGTCATGTACTGGGCATAATGCCAGGCGGGCCATTTACCGTCATTGACGT
CAATAGGGGGCGTACTTGGCATATGATACACTTGATGTACTGCCAAGTGGGCAGTTTACCGTAAATACTC
CACCCATTGACGTCAATGGAAAGTCCCTATTGGCGTTACTATGGGAACATACGTCATTATTGACGTCAAT
GGGCGGGGGTCGTTGGGCGGTCAGCCAGGCGGGCCATTTACCGTAAGTTATGTAACGCGGAACTCCATAT
ATGGGCTATGAACTAATGACCCCGTAATTGATTACTATTAATAACTAGTCAATAATCAATGTCAACGCGT
ATATCTGGCCCGTACATCGCGAAGCAGCGCAAAACGCCTAACCCTAAGCAGATTCTTCATGCAATTGTCG
GTCAAGCCTTGCCTTGTTGTAGCTTAAATTTTGCTCGCGCACTACTCAGCGACCTCCAACACACAAGCAG
GGAGCAGATACTGGCTTAACTATGCGGCATCAGAGCAGATTGTACTGAGAGTGCACCATAGGGGATCGGG
AGATCTCCCGATCCGTCGACGTCAGGTGGCACTTTTCGGGGAAATGTGCGCGGAACCCCTATTTGTTTAT
TTTTCTAAATACATTCAAATATGTATCCGCTCATGAGACAATAACCCTGATAAATGCTTCAATAATATTG
AAAAAGGAAGAGTATGAGTATTCAACATTTCCGTGTCGCCCTTATTCCCTTTTTTGCGGCATTTTGCCTT
CCTGTTTTTGCTCACCCAGAAACGCTGGTGAAAGTAAAAGATGCTGAAGATCAGTTGGGTGCACGAGTGG
GTTACATCGAACTGGATCTCAACAGCGGTAAGATCCTTGAGAGTTTTCGCCCCGAAGAACGTTTTCCAAT
GATGAGCACTTTTAAAGTTCTGCTATGTGGCGCGGTATTATCCCGTATTGACGCCGGGCAAGAGCAACTC
GGTCGCCGCATACACTATTCTCAGAATGACTTGGTTGAGTACTCACCAGTCACAGAAAAGCATCTTACGG
ATGGCATGACAGTAAGAGAATTATGCAGTGCTGCCATAACCATGAGTGATAACACTGCGGCCAACTTACT
TCTGACAACGATCGGAGGACCGAAGGAGCTAACCGCTTTTTTGCACAACATGGGGGATCATGTAACTCGC
CTTGATCGTTGGGAACCGGAGCTGAATGAAGCCATACCAAACGACGAGCGTGACACCACGATGCCTGTAG
CAATGGCAACAACGTTGCGCAAACTATTAACTGGCGAACTACTTACTCTAGCTTCCCGGCAACAATTAAT
AGACTGGATGGAGGCGGATAAAGTTGCAGGACCACTTCTGCGCTCGGCCCTTCCGGCTGGCTGGTTTATT
GCTGATAAATCTGGAGCCGGTGAGCGTGGGTCTCGCGGTATCATTGCAGCACTGGGGCCAGATGGTAAGC
CCTCCCGTATCGTAGTTATCTACACGACGGGGAGTCAGGCAACTATGGATGAACGAAATAGACAGATCGC
TGAGATAGGTGCCTCACTGATTAAGCATTGGTAACTGTCAGACCAAGTTTACTCATATATACTTTAGATT
GATTTAAAACTTCATTTTTAATTTAAAAGGATCTAGGTGAAGATCCTTTTTGATAATCTCATGACCAAAA
TCCCTTAACGTGAGTTTTCGTTCCACTGAGCGTCAGACCCCGTAGAAAAGATCAAAGGATCTTCTTGAGA
TCCTTTTTTTCTGCGCGTAATCTGCTGCTTGCAAACAAAAAAACCACCGCTACCAGCGGTGGTTTGTTTG
CCGGATCAAGAGCTACCAACTCTTTTTCCGAAGGTAACTGGCTTCAGCAGAGCGCAGATACCAAATACTG
TTCTTCTAGTGTAGCCGTAGTTAGGCCACCACTTCAAGAACTCTGTAGCACCGCCTACATACCTCGCTCT
GCTAATCCTGTTACCAGTGGCTGCTGCCAGTGGCGATAAGTCGTGTCTTACCGGGTTGGACTCAAGACGA
TAGTTACCGGATAAGGCGCAGCGGTCGGGCTGAACGGGGGGTTCGTGCACACAGCCCAGCTTGGAGCGAA
CGACCTACACCGAACTGAGATACCTACAGCGTGAGCTATGAGAAAGCGCCACGCTTCCCGAAGGGAGAAA
GGCGGACAGGTATCCGGTAAGCGGCAGGGTCGGAACAGGAGAGCGCACGAGGGAGCTTCCAGGGGGAAAC
GCCTGGTATCTTTATAGTCCTGTCGGGTTTCGCCACCTCTGACTTGAGCGTCGATTTTTGTGATGCTCGT
CAGGGGGGCGGAGCCTATGGAAAAACGCCAGCAACGCGGCCTTTTTACGGTTCCTGGCCTTTTGCTGGCC
TTTTGCTCACATGTTCTTTCCTGCGTTATCCCCTGATTCTGTGGATAACCGTATTACCGCCTTTGAGTGA
GCTGATACCGCTCGCCGCAGCCGAACGACCGAGCGCAGCGAGTCAGTGAGCGAGGAAGCGGAAGAGCGCC
CAATACGCAAACCGCCTCTCCCCGCGCGTTGGCCGATTCATTAATGCAGCTGGCACGACAGGTTTCCCGA
CTGGAAAGCGGGCAGTGAGCGCAACGCAATTAATGTGAGTTAGCTCACTCATTAGGCACCCCAGGCTTTA
CACTTTATGCTTCCGGCTCGTATGTTGTGTGGAATTGTGAGCGGATAACAATTTCACACAGGAAACAGCT
ATGACCATGATTACGCCAAGCTCTAGCTAGAGGTCGACGGTATACAGACATGATAAGATACATTGATGAG
TTTGGACAAACCACAACTAGAATGCAGTGAAAAAAATGCTTTATTTGTGAAATTTGTGATGCTATTGCTT
TATTTGTAACCATTATAAGCTGCAATAAACAAGTTGGGGTGGGCGAAGAACTCCAGCATGAGATCCCCGC
GCTGGAGGATCATCCAGCCGGCGTCCCGGAAAACGATTCCGAAGCCCAACCTTTCATAGAAGGCGGCGGT
GGAATCGAAATCTCGTAGCACGTGCTATTCCTTTGCCCTCGGACGAGTGCTGGGGCGTCGGTTTCCACTA
TCGGCGAGTACTTCTACACAGCCATCGGTCCAGACGGCCGCGCTTCTGCGGGCGATTTGTGTACGCCCGA
CAGTCCCGGCTCCGGATCGGACGATTGCGTCGCATCGACCCTGCGCCCAAGCTGCATCATCGAAATTGCC
GTCAACCAAGCTCTGATAGAGTTGGTCAAGACCAATGCGGAGCATATACGCCCGGAGCCGCGGCGATCCT
GCAAGCTCCGGATGCCTCCGCTCGAAGTAGCGCGTCTGCTGCTCCATACAAGCCAACCACGGCCTCCAGA
AGAAGATGTTGGCGACCTCGTATTGGGAATCCCCGAACATCGCCTCGCTCCAGTCAATGACCGCTGTTAT
GCGGCCATTGTCCGTCAGGACATTGTTGGAGCCGAAATCCGCGTGCACGAGGTGCCGGACTTCGGGGCAG
TCCTCGGCCCAAAGCATCAGCTCATCGAGAGCCTGCGCGACGGACGCACTGACGGTGTCGTCCATCACAG
TTTGCCAGTGATACACATGGGGATCAGCAATCGCGCATATGAAATCACGCCATGTAGTGTATTGACCGAT
TCCTTGCGGTCCGAATGGGCCGAACCCGCTCGTCTGGCTAAGATCGGCCGCAGCGATCGCATCCATGGCC
TCCGCGACCGGCTGCAGAACAGCGGGCAGTTCGGTTTCAGGCAGGTCTTGCAACGTGACACCCTGTGCAC
GGCGGGAGATGCAATAGGTCAGGCTCTCGCTGAATTCCCCAATGTCAAGCACTTCCGGAATCGGGAGCGC
GGCCGATGCAAAGTGCCGATAAACATAACGATCTTTGTAGAAACCATCGGCGCAGCTATTTACCCGCAGG
ACATATCCACGCCCTCCTACATCGAAGCTGAAAGCACGAGATTCTTCGCCCTCCGAGAGCTGCATCAGGT
CGGAGACGCTGTCGAACTTTTCGATCAGAAACTTCTCGACAGACGTCGCGGTGAGTTCAGGCTTTTTCAT
CACGTGCTGATCAGATCCGAAAATGGATATACAAGCTCCCGGGAGCTTTTTGCAAAAGCCTAGGCCTCCA
AAAAAGCCTCCTCACTACTTCTGGAATAGCTCAGAGGCAGAGGCGGCCTCGGCCTCTGCATAAATAAAAA
AAATTAGTCAGCCATGGGGCGGAGAATGGGCGGAACTGGGCGGAGTTAGGGGCGGGATGGGCGGAGTTAG
GGGCGGGACTATGGTTGCTGACTAATTGAGATGCATGCTTTGCATACTTCTGCCTGCTGGGGAGCCTGGG
GACTTTCCACACCTGGTTGCTGACTAATTGAGATGCATGCTTTGCATACTTCTGCCTGCTGGGGAGCCTG
GGGACTTTCCACACCCTAACTGACACACATTCCACAGAATTAATTCGCGTTAAATTTTTGTTAAATCAGC
TCATTTTTTAACCAATAGGCCGAAATCGGCAAAATCCCTTATAAATCAAAAGAATAGACCGAGATAGGGT
[37 nt withheld, positions 6791-6827]
AAAGAACGTGGACTCCAACGTCAAAGG
[49 nt withheld, positions 6855-6903]
T
[91 nt withheld, positions 6905-6995]
G
[124 nt withheld, positions 6997-7120]
GGGGATACCCCCTAGAGCCCCAGCTGGTTCTTTCCGCCTCAGAAGCCATAGAGCCCACCGCATCCCCAGC
ATGCCTGCTATTGTCTTCCCAATCCTCCCCCTTGCTGTCCTGCCCCACCCCACCCCCCAGAATAGAATGA
CACCTACTCAGACAATGCGATGCAATTTCCTCATTTTATTAGGAAAGGACAGTGGGAGTGGCACCTTCCA
GGGTCAAGGAAGGCACGGGGGAGGGGCAAACAACAGATGGCTGGCAACTAGAAGGCACAGTCGAGGCTGA
TCAGCGGGTTTAAACGGGCCCTCTAGACGGTTACTTGTACAGCTCGTCCATGCCGCCGGTGGAGTGGCGG
CCCTCGGCGCGTTCGTACTGTTCCACGATGGTGTAGTCCTCGTTGTGGGAGGTGATGTCCAACTTGATGT
TGACGTTGTAGGCGCCGGGCAGCTGCACGGGCTTCTTGGCCTTGTAGGTGGTCTTGACCTCAGCGTCGTA
GTGGCCGCCGTCCTTCAGCTTCAGCCTCTGCTTGATCTCGCCCTTCAGGGCGCCGTCCTCGGGGTACATC
CGCTCGGAGGAGGCCTCCCAGCCCATGGTCTTCTTCTGCATTACGGGGCCGTCGGAGGGGAAGTTGGTGC
CGCGCAGCTTCACCTTGTAGATGAACTCGCCGTCCTGCAGGGAGGAGTCCTGGGTCACGGTCACCACGCC
GCCGTCCTCGAAGTTCATCACGCGCTCCCACTTGAAGCCCTCGGGGAAGGACAGCTTCAAGTAGTCGGGG
ATGTCGGCGGGGTGCTTCACGTAGGCCTTGGAGCCGTACATGAACTGAGGGGACAGGATGTCCCAGGCGA
AGGGCAGGGGGCCACCCTTGGTCACCTTCAGCTTGGCGGTCTGGGTGCCCTCGTAGGGGCGGCCCTCGCC
CTCGCCCTCGATCTCGAACTCGTGGCCGTTCACGGAGCCCTCCATGTGCACCTTGAAGCGCATGAACTCC
TTGATGATGGCCATGTTATCCTCCTCGCCCTTGCTCACCATATTATCATCGTGTTTTTCAAAGGAAAACC
ACGTCCCCGTGGTTCGGGGGGCCTAGACGTTTTTTTAACCTCGACTAAACACATGTAAAGCATGTGCACC
GAGGCCCCAGATCAGATCCCATACAATGGGGTACCTTCTGGGCATCCTTCAGCCCCTTGTTGAATACGCT
TGAGGAGAGCCATTTGACTCTTTCCACAACTATCCAACTCACAACGTGGCACTGGGGTTGTGCCGCCTTT
GCAGGTGTATCTTATACACGTGGCTTTTGGCCGCAGAGGCACCTGTTGCCAGGTGGGGGGTTCCGCTGCC
TGCAAAGGGTCGCTACAGA
Features (pLannotate 1.2.2; 24 found; start..end, strand, type, name):
    262..286     +  protein_bind   attB2: mutant version of attB; recombination site for the Gateway® BP reaction BP Clonase™
    306..1808    -  CDS            BACE1: BACE1_HUMAN - Also known as BACE, KIAA1149. Experimental evidence at protein level: Swiss-Prot protein existence level 1. Responsible for the proteolytic processing of the amyloid precursor protein (APP). Cleaves at the N-terminus of the A-beta peptide sequence, between residues 671 and 672 of APP, leads to the generation and extracellular release of beta-cleaved soluble APP, and a corresponding cell-associated C-terminal fragment which is later released by gamma-secretase (PubMed:10656250, PubMed:10677483, PubMed:20354142). Cleaves CHL1 (By similarity). From Homo sapiens (Human).
   1829..1853    -  protein_bind   attB1: mutant version of attB; recombination site for the Gateway® BP reaction BP Clonase™
   1937..1955    -  promoter       T7 promoter: promoter for bacteriophage T7 RNA polymerase
   1971..2004    -  LTR            5' LTR (truncated) (fragment): truncated 5' long terminal repeat (LTR) from HIV-1
   2000..2203    -  promoter       CMV promoter: human cytomegalovirus (CMV) immediate early promoter
   2204..2583    -  enhancer       CMV enhancer: human cytomegalovirus immediate early enhancer
   2738..2790    +  misc_feature   bom (fragment): basis of mobility region from pBR322
   2849..2953    +  promoter       AmpR promoter: bla
   2954..3814    +  CDS            AmpR: β-lactamase; bla; confers resistance to ampicillin, carbenicillin, and related antibiotics
   3985..4573    +  rep_origin     ori: high-copy-number ColE1/pMB1/pBR322/pUC origin of replication
   4756..4848    +  CDS            lacI (fragment): lac repressor; lacI; The lac repressor binds to the lac operator to inhibit transcription in E. coli. This inhibition can be relieved by adding lactose or isopropyl-β-D-thiogalactopyranoside (IPTG).
   4861..4882    +  protein_bind   CAP binding site: CAP binding activates transcription in the presence of cAMP. E. coli catabolite activator protein
   4897..4927    +  promoter       lac promoter: promoter for the E. coli lac operon
   4935..4951    +  protein_bind   lac operator: The lac repressor binds to the lac operator to inhibit transcription in E. coli. This inhibition can be relieved by adding lactose or isopropyl-β-D-thiogalactopyranoside (IPTG). lac repressor encoded by lacI
   5024..5145    -  polyA_signal   SV40 poly(A) signal: SV40 polyadenylation signal
   5140..5265    -  CDS            ble (fragment): BLE_KLEPN - Experimental evidence at protein level: Swiss-Prot protein existence level 1. Binding protein with a strong affinity to the bleomycin family of antibiotics. Binds to CL990; an antimitotic-antibiotic compound. From Klebsiella pneumoniae.
   5275..6300    -  CDS            HygR: aminoglycoside phosphotransferase from E. coli; aph(4)-Ia; confers resistance to hygromycin
   6349..6678    -  promoter       SV40 promoter: SV40 enhancer and early promoter
   6692..7120    -  rep_origin     f1 ori (sequence partly withheld): f1 bacteriophage origin of replication; arrow indicates direction of (+) strand synthesis
   7141..7162    -  promoter       SV40 promoter (fragment): SV40 enhancer and early promoter
   7166..7390    -  polyA_signal   bGH poly(A) signal: bovine growth hormone polyadenylation signal
   7434..8141    -  CDS            mCherry: mCherry is a basic (constitutively fluorescent) red fluorescent protein published in 2004, derived from Discosoma sp.. It is reported to be a very rapidly-maturing monomer with low acid sensitivity.
   8143..247     -  misc_feature   IRES (across the origin): internal ribosome entry site (IRES) of the encephalomyocarditis virus (EMCV)
