[The description below was written by a language model from this plasmid's Addgene catalogue record and pLannotate feature annotations shown in this document.]
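Description:
hBACE1(D289N).ires.mCherry-pcDNA3 is a mammalian expression plasmid of about 8.5 kb, catalogued as built on the pcDNA3 backbone, that carries human BACE1 (beta-secretase 1, the protease that cleaves amyloid precursor protein at the N-terminus of the A-beta sequence) with a D289N substitution. The record does not explain the mutation's functional consequence. The plasmid is maintained in E. coli through a high-copy ColE1/pUC-type origin and selected with ampicillin via the β-lactamase gene. An f1 origin is also present.

The expression cassette reads CMV enhancer and promoter, T7 promoter, BACE1 coding sequence, EMCV IRES, mCherry and bGH polyadenylation signal. This yields a single bicistronic transcript. BACE1 is translated in a cap-dependent manner, while the IRES drives independent translation of untagged mCherry, so red fluorescence marks transfected cells without fusing anything to the protease. The BACE1 open reading frame is flanked by attB1 and attB2 sites, which suggests it passed through Gateway recombination, although the catalogue lists restriction cloning with the 5′ site unknown. The T7 promoter between CMV and the insert allows in vitro transcription of cRNA, consistent with the stated purpose of heterologous expression in mammalian cell lines or in Xenopus oocytes.

The sequenced plasmid carries an SV40 promoter driving a hygromycin resistance gene with an SV40 poly(A) signal, rather than the neomycin marker usual for pcDNA3, so the backbone appears to be a hygromycin-selectable variant. Short annotated fragments (ble, lacI, HIV-1 LTR, bom) are probably backbone remnants or weak matches rather than functional parts.
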