Addgene plasmid #204363: hBACE1(D289N).ires.mCherry-pcDNA3
Purpose: Heterologous expression in mammalian cell lines or Xenopus oocyte (T7 RNA pol)
Depositing lab: Aguan Wei. Publication: Human KCNQ5 de novo mutations underlie epilepsy and intellectual disability. Wei AD, Wakenight P, Zwingman TA, Bard AM, Sahai N, Willemsen MH, Schelhaas HJ, Stegmann APA, Verhoeven JS, de Man SA, Wessels MW, Kleefstra T, Shinde DN, Helbig KL, Basinger A, Wagner VF, Rodriguez-Buritica D, Bryant E, Millichap JJ, Millen KJ, Dobyns WB, Ramirez JM, Kalume FK. J Neurophysiol. 2022 Jul 1;128(1):40-61. doi: 10.1152/jn.00509.2021. Epub 2022 May 18. PubMed 35583973.
Backbone
  Vector backbone: pcDNA3
  Vector type: Mammalian Expression
Growth in bacteria
  Bacterial resistance: Ampicillin, 100 μg/mL
  Growth temperature: 37°C
  Growth strain: DH5alpha
  Copy number: High Copy
Gene/Insert
  Gene/Insert name: BACE1
  Species: H. sapiens (human)
  Mutation: D289N
  GenBank ID: NM_012104.6
  Entrez Gene: BACE1 (a.k.a. ASP2, BACE, HSPC104)
  Promoter: CMV/T7 RNApol
  Cloning method: Restriction Enzyme; 5′ cloning site unknown (unknown if destroyed)
Terms and licenses: Academic/Nonprofit Terms; Industry Terms: Not Available to Industry
How to cite: hBACE1(D289N).ires.mCherry-pcDNA3 was a gift from Aguan Wei (Addgene plasmid # 204363 ; http://n2t.net/addgene:204363 ; RRID:Addgene_204363)
